>Addgene plasmid #165102 | pGEX-E6AP Hect | addgene full sequence | sequence record 326704 | Addgene NGS Result
TACCAAATACTGTCCTTCTAGTGTAGCCGTAGTTAGGCCACCACTTCAAGAACTCTGTAGCACCGCCTAC
ATACCTCGCTCTGCTAATCCTGTTACCAGTGGCTGCTGCCAGTGGCGATAAGTCGTGTCTTACCGGGTTG
GACTCAAGACGATAGTTACCGGATAAGGCGCAGCGGTCGGGCTGAACGGGGGGTTCGTGCACACAGCCCA
GCTTGGAGCGAACGACCTACACCGAACTGAGATACCTACAGCGTGAGCTATGAGAAAGCGCCACGCTTCC
CGAAGGGAGAAAGGCGGACAGGTATCCGGTAAGCGGCAGGGTCGGAACAGGAGAGCGCACGAGGGAGCTT
CCAGGGGGAAACGCCTGGTATCTTTATAGTCCTGTCGGGTTTCGCCACCTCTGACTTGAGCGTCGATTTT
TGTGATGCTCGTCAGGGGGGCGGAGCCTATGGAAAAACGCCAGCAACGCGGCCTTTTTACGGTTCCTGGC
CTTTTGCTGGCCTTTTGCTCACATGTTCTTTCCTGCGTTATCCCCTGATTCTGTGGATAACCGTATTACC
GCCTTTGAGTGAGCTGATACCGCTCGCCGCAGCCGAACGACCGAGCGCAGCGAGTCAGTGAGCGAGGAAG
CGGAAGAGCGCCTGATGCGGTATTTTCTCCTTACGCATCTGTGCGGTATTTCACACCGCATAAATTCCGA
CACCATCGAATGGCGCAAAACCTTTCGCGGTATGGCATGATAGCGCCCGGAAGAGAGTCAATTCAGGGTG
GTGAATGTGAAACCAGTAACGTTATACGATGTCGCAGAGTATGCCGGTGTCTCTTATCAGACCGTTTCCC
GCGTGGTGAACCAGGCCAGCCACGTTTCTGCGAAAACGCGGGAAAAAGTGGAAGCGGCGATGGCGGAGCT
GAATTACATTCCCAACCGCGTGGCACAACAACTGGCGGGCAAACAGTCGTTGCTGATTGGCGTTGCCACC
TCCAGTCTGGCCCTGCACGCGCCGTCGCAAATTGTCGCGGCGATTAAATCTCGCGCCGATCAACTGGGTG
CCAGCGTGGTGGTGTCGATGGTAGAACGAAGCGGCGTCGAAGCCTGTAAAGCGGCGGTGCACAATCTTCT
CGCGCAACGCGTCAGTGGGCTGATCATTAACTATCCGCTGGATGACCAGGATGCCATTGCTGTGGAAGCT
GCCTGCACTAATGTTCCGGCGTTATTTCTTGATGTCTCTGACCAGACACCCATCAACAGTATTATTTTCT
CCCATGAAGACGGTACGCGACTGGGCGTGGAGCATCTGGTCGCATTGGGTCACCAGCAAATCGCGCTGTT
AGCGGGCCCATTAAGTTCTGTCTCGGCGCGTCTGCGTCTGGCTGGCTGGCATAAATATCTCACTCGCAAT
CAAATTCAGCCGATAGCGGAACGGGAAGGCGACTGGAGTGCCATGTCCGGTTTTCAACAAACCATGCAAA
TGCTGAATGAGGGCATCGTTCCCACTGCGATGCTGGTTGCCAACGATCAGATGGCGCTGGGCGCAATGCG
CGCCATTACCGAGTCCGGGCTGCGCGTTGGTGCGGATATCTCGGTAGTGGGATACGACGATACCGAAGAC
AGCTCATGTTATATCCCGCCGTTAACCACCATCAAACAGGATTTTCGCCTGCTGGGGCAAACCAGCGTGG
ACCGCTTGCTGCAACTCTCTCAGGGCCAGGCGGTGAAGGGCAATCAGCTGTTGCCCGTCTCACTGGTGAA
AAGAAAAACCACCCTGGCGCCCAATACGCAAACCGCCTCTCCCCGCGCGTTGGCCGATTCATTAATGCAG
CTGGCACGACAGGTTTCCCGACTGGAAAGCGGGCAGTGAGCGCAACGCAATTAATGTAAGTTAGCTCACT
CATTAGGCACCCCAGGCTTTACACTTTATGCTTCCGGCTCGTATGTTGTGTGGAATTGTGAGCGGATAAC
AATTTCACACAGGAAACAGCTATGACCATGATTACGGATTCACTGGCCGTCGTTTTACAACGTCGTGACT
GGGAAAACCCTGGCGTTACCCAACTTAATCGCCTTGCAGCACATCCCCCTTTCGCCAGCTGGCGTAATAG
CGAAGAGGCCCGCACCGATCGCCCTTCCCAACAGTTGCGCAGCCTGAATGGCGAATGGCGCTTTGCCTGG
TTTCCGGCACCAGAAGCGGTGCCGGAAAGCTGGCTGGAGTGCGATCTTCCTGAGGCCGATACTGTCGTCG
TCCCCTCAAACTGGCAGATGCACGGTTACGATGCGCCCATCTACACCAACGTGACCTATCCCATTACGGT
CAATCCGCCGTTTGTTCCCACGGAGAATCCGACGGGTTGTTACTCGCTCACATTTAATGTTGATGAAAGC
TGGCTACAGGAAGGCCAGACGCGAATTATTTTTGATGGCGTTGGAATTAGCTTATCGACTGCACGGTGCA
CCAATGCTTCTGGCGTCAGGCAGCCATCGGAAGCTGTGGTATGGCTGTGCAGGTCGTAAATCACTGCATA
ATTCGTGTCGCTCAAGGCGCACTCCCGTTCTGGATAATGTTTTTTGCGCCGACATCATAACGGTTCTGGC
AAATATTCTGAAATGAGCTGTTGACAATTAATCATCGGCTCGTATAATGTGTGGAATTGTGAGCGGATAA
CAATTTCACACAGGAAACAGTATTCATGTCCCCTATACTAGGTTATTGGAAAATTAAGGGCCTTGTGCAA
CCCACTCGACTTCTTTTGGAATATCTTGAAGAAAAATATGAAGAGCATTTGTATGAGCGCGATGAAGGTG
ATAAATGGCGAAACAAAAAGTTTGAATTGGGTTTGGAGTTTCCCAATCTTCCTTATTATATTGATGGTGA
TGTTAAATTAACACAGTCTATGGCCATCATACGTTATATAGCTGACAAGCACAACATGTTGGGTGGTTGT
CCAAAAGAGCGTGCAGAGATTTCAATGCTTGAAGGAGCGGTTTTGGATATTAGATACGGTGTTTCGAGAA
TTGCATATAGTAAAGACTTTGAAACTCTCAAAGTTGATTTTCTTAGCAAGCTACCTGAAATGCTGAAAAT
GTTCGAAGATCGTTTATGTCATAAAACATATTTAAATGGTGATCATGTAACCCATCCTGACTTCATGTTG
TATGACGCTCTTGATGTTGTTTTATACATGGACCCAATGTGCCTGGATGCGTTCCCAAAATTAGTTTGTT
TTAAAAAACGTATTGAAGCTATCCCACAAATTGATAAGTACTTGAAATCCAGCAAGTATATAGCATGGCC
TTTGCAGGGCTGGCAAGCCACGTTTGGTGGTGGCGACCATCCTCCAAAATCGGATCTGGTTCCGCGTGGA
TCCCCGAATTCGATGCAGTTGAATCCATATTTGAGACTCAAAGTTAGACGTGACCATATCATAGATGATG
CACTTGTCCGGCTAGAGATGATCGCTATGGAAAATCCTGCAGACTTGAAGAAGCAGTTGTATGTGGAATT
TGAAGGAGAACAAGGAGTTGATGAGGGAGGTGTTTCCAAAGAATTTTTTCAGCTGGTTGTGGAGGAAATC
TTCAATCCAGATATTGGTATGTTCACATACGATGAATCTACAAAATTGTTTTGGTTTAATCCATCTTCTT
TTGAAACTGAGGGTCAGTTTACTCTGATTGGCATAGTACTGGGTCTGGCTATTTACAATAACTGTATACT
GGATGTACATTTTCCCATGGTTGTCTACAGGAAGCTAATGGGGAAAAAAGGAACTTTTCGTGACTTGGGA
GACTCTCACCCAGTTCTATATCAGAGTTTAAAAGATTTATTGGAGTATGAAGGGAATGTGGAAGATGACA
TGATGATCACTTTCCAGATATCACAGACAGATCTTTTTGGTAACCCAATGATGTATGATCTAAAGGAAAA
TGGTGATAAAATTCCAATTACAAATGAAAACAGGAAGGAATTTGTCAATCTTTATTCTGACTACATTCTC
AATAAATCAGTAGAAAAACAGTTCAAGGCTTTTCGGAGAGGTTTTCATATGGTGACCAATGAATCTCCCT
TAAAGTACTTATTCAGACCAGAAGAAATTGAATTGCTTATATGTGGAAGCCGGAATCTAGATTTCCAAGC
ACTAGAAGAAACTACAGAATATGACGGTGGCTATACCAGGGACTCTGTTCTGATTAGGGAGTTCTGGGAA
ATCGTTCATTCATTTACAGATGAACAGAAAAGACTCTTCTTGCAGTTTACAACGGGCACAGACAGAGCAC
CTGTGGGAGGACTAGGAAAATTAAAGATGATTATAGCCAAAAATGGCCCAGACACAGAAAGGTTACCTAC
ATCTCATACTTGCTTTAATGTGCTTTTACTTCCGGAATACTCAAGCAAAGAAAAACTTAAAGAGAGATTG
TTGAAGGCCATCACGTATGCCAAAGGATTTGGCATGCTGTAAGCGGCCGCATCGTGACTGACTGACGATC
TGCCTCGCGCGTTTCGGTGATGACGGTGAAAACCTCTGACACATGCAGCTCCCGGAGACGGTCACAGCTT
GTCTGTAAGCGGATGCCGGGAGCAGACAAGCCCGTCAGGGCGCGTCAGCGGGTGTTGGCGGGTGTCGGGG
CGCAGCCATGACCCAGTCACGTAGCGATAGCGGAGTGTATAATTCTTGAAGACGAAAGGGCCTCGTGATA
CGCCTATTTTTATAGGTTAATGTCATGATAATAATGGTTTCTTAGACGTCAGGTGGCACTTTTCGGGGAA
ATGTGCGCGGAACCCCTATTTGTTTATTTTTCTAAATACATTCAAATATGTATCCGCTCATGAGACAATA
ACCCTGATAAATGCTTCAATAATATTGAAAAAGGAAGAGTATGAGTATTCAACATTTCCGTGTCGCCCTT
ATTCCCTTTTTTGCGGCATTTTGCCTTCCTGTTTTTGCTCACCCAGAAACGCTGGTGAAAGTAAAAGATG
CTGAAGATCAGTTGGGTGCACGAGTGGGTTACATCGAACTGGATCTCAACAGCGGTAAGATCCTTGAGAG
TTTTCGCCCCGAAGAACGTTTTCCAATGATGAGCACTTTTAAAGTTCTGCTATGTGGCGCGGTATTATCC
CGTGTTGACGCCGGGCAAGAGCAACTCGGTCGCCGCATACACTATTCTCAGAATGACTTGGTTGAGTACT
CACCAGTCACAGAAAAGCATCTTACGGATGGCATGACAGTAAGAGAATTATGCAGTGCTGCCATAACCAT
GAGTGATAACACTGCGGCCAACTTACTTCTGACAACGATCGGAGGACCGAAGGAGCTAACCGCTTTTTTG
CACAACATGGGGGATCATGTAACTCGCCTTGATCGTTGGGAACCGGAGCTGAATGAAGCCATACCAAACG
ACGAGCGTGACACCACGATGCCTGCAGCAATGGCAACAACGTTGCGCAAACTATTAACTGGCGAACTACT
TACTCTAGCTTCCCGGCAACAATTAATAGACTGGATGGAGGCGGATAAAGTTGCAGGACCACTTCTGCGC
TCGGCCCTTCCGGCTGGCTGGTTTATTGCTGATAAATCTGGAGCCGGTGAGCGTGGGTCTCGCGGTATCA
TTGCAGCACTGGGGCCAGATGGTAAGCCCTCCCGTATCGTAGTTATCTACACGACGGGGAGTCAGGCAAC
TATGGATGAACGAAATAGACAGATCGCTGAGATAGGTGCCTCACTGATTAAGCATTGGTAACTGTCAGAC
CAAGTTTACTCATATATACTTTAGATTGATTTAAAACTTCATTTTTAATTTAAAAGGATCTAGGTGAAGA
TCCTTTTTGATAATCTCATGACCAAAATCCCTTAACGTGAGTTTTCGTTCCACTGAGCGTCAGACCCCGT
AGAAAAGATCAAAGGATCTTCTTGAGATCCTTTTTTTCTGCGCGTAATCTGCTGCTTGCAAACAAAAAAA
CCACCGCTACCAGCGGTGGTTTGTTTGCCGGATCAAGAGCTACCAACTCTTTTTCCGAAGGTAACTGGCT
TCAGCAGAGCGCAGA
Features (pLannotate 1.2.2; 17 found; start..end, strand, type, name):
    641..692     -  misc_feature   bom (fragment): basis of mobility region from pBR322
    699..776     +  promoter       lacI promoter: lacI
    777..1859    +  CDS            lacI: lac repressor; lacI; The lac repressor binds to the lac operator to inhibit transcription in E. coli. This inhibition can be relieved by adding lactose or isopropyl-β-D-thiogalactopyranoside (IPTG).
   1872..1893    +  protein_bind   CAP binding site: CAP binding activates transcription in the presence of cAMP. E. coli catabolite activator protein
   1908..1938    +  promoter       lac promoter: promoter for the E. coli lac operon
   1946..1962    +  protein_bind   lac operator: The lac repressor binds to the lac operator to inhibit transcription in E. coli. This inhibition can be relieved by adding lactose or isopropyl-β-D-thiogalactopyranoside (IPTG). lac repressor encoded by lacI
   1982..2155    +  CDS            lacZα: LacZα fragment of β-galactosidase; lacZ fragment
   2419..2535    -  CDS            yciV (fragment): RNAAM_ECOLI - Also known as trpH From Escherichia coli (strain K12).
   2611..2639    +  promoter       tac promoter: strong E. coli promoter; hybrid between the trp and lac UV5 promoters
   2647..2663    +  protein_bind   lac operator: The lac repressor binds to the lac operator to inhibit transcription in E. coli. This inhibition can be relieved by adding lactose or isopropyl-β-D-thiogalactopyranoside (IPTG). lac repressor encoded by lacI
   2686..3339    +  CDS            GST26_SCHJA: Experimental evidence at protein level: Swiss-Prot protein existence level 1. GST isoenzymes appear to play a central role in the parasite detoxification system. Other functions are also suspected including a role in increasing the solubility of haematin in the parasite gut. From Schistosoma japonicum (Blood fluke).
   3376..4449    +  CDS            UBE3A (fragment): UBE3A_HUMAN - Also known as E6AP From Homo sapiens (Human).
   4480..4519    +  CDS            rop (fragment): Rop protein, which maintains plasmids at low copy number; rop
   4621..4661    +  misc_feature   bom (fragment): basis of mobility region from pBR322
   4766..4870    +  promoter       AmpR promoter: bla
   4871..5731    +  CDS            AmpR: β-lactamase; bla; confers resistance to ampicillin, carbenicillin, and related antibiotics
   5902..455     +  rep_origin     ori (across the origin): high-copy-number ColE1/pMB1/pBR322/pUC origin of replication
