[The description below was written by a language model from this plasmid's Addgene catalogue record and pLannotate feature annotations shown in this document.]
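Description:
pGEX-E6AP Hect is a bacterial expression plasmid built on the pGEX4T-3 backbone for producing the HECT domain of human E6AP (UBE3A) as an N-terminal glutathione S-transferase fusion in E. coli. It replicates from a ColE1/pMB1-type origin, is recorded as high copy, and is selected with ampicillin through the β-lactamase (AmpR) gene and its own promoter. Short fragments of rop and the pBR322 bom region, along with a lacZα segment and its lac promoter/operator, are backbone remnants with no evident role in expression.

The expression cassette consists of the hybrid tac promoter followed by a lac operator, which drives the Schistosoma japonicum GST coding sequence fused in frame to the UBE3A fragment, cloned between EcoRI and XhoI sites that were both retained. A plasmid-borne lacI gene with its own promoter supplies lac repressor, keeping the tac promoter off until IPTG is added, so expression is inducible in ordinary E. coli hosts. The GST moiety permits affinity capture on glutathione resin. The catalogue entry describes the insert as 731 bp encoding residues 495–738. In contrast, the annotated UBE3A match in the sequenced 6,035 nt plasmid spans about 1,074 bp, closer to a full HECT domain, and the record does not explain this discrepancy. The depositor notes that the best protein yields came from a BL21-type expression strain. The associated publication concerns measuring rates of ubiquitin chain formation as a readout of ligase activity, which suggests that the purified fusion protein serves as a recombinant HECT ligase source for in vitro ubiquitination assays.
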