Addgene plasmid #165102: pGEX-E6AP Hect
Purpose: bacterial expression of a GST fusion of Human E6AP Hect domain
Depositing lab: Arthur Haas. Depositing organization: Louisiana State University Health Sciences Center, New Orleans. Publication: Measuring rates of ubiquitin chain formation as a functional readout of ligase activity. Ronchi VP, Haas AL. Methods Mol Biol. 2012;832:197-218. doi: 10.1007/978-1-61779-474-2_14. PubMed 22350887.
Backbone
  Vector backbone: pGEX4T-3
  Backbone manufacturer: GE Healthcare
  Backbone size w/o insert (bp): 4900
  Vector type: Bacterial Expression
Growth in bacteria
  Bacterial resistance: Ampicillin, 100 μg/mL
  Growth temperature: 37°C
  Growth strain: DH5alpha
  Copy number: High Copy
Gene/Insert
  Gene/Insert name: E6AP Hect (alt name: UBE3A Hect)
  Species: H. sapiens (human)
  Insert size (bp): 731
  Mutation: E6AP Hect domain Amino acids 495-738 (5'QLNPY-LICG3')
  Entrez Gene: UBE3A (a.k.a. ANCR, AS, E6-AP, EPVE6AP, HPVE6A, PIX1)
  Tag / fusion protein: GST from plasmid. (N terminal on insert)
  Cloning method: Restriction Enzyme; 5′ cloning site EcoR1 (not destroyed); 3′ cloning site Xho1 (not destroyed)
Terms and licenses: Academic/Nonprofit Terms; Industry Terms: Not Available to Industry
Depositor comments: Best yields for protein purification were found in BL21 (DE) cells using an overnight induction at 16 degrees C.
How to cite: pGEX-E6AP Hect was a gift from Arthur Haas (Addgene plasmid # 165102 ; http://n2t.net/addgene:165102 ; RRID:Addgene_165102)
