>Addgene plasmid #165102 | pGEX-E6AP Hect | depositor partial sequence | sequence record 320757 | E6AP Hect AA 495-738 (5'QLNPY-LICG3')
ATGCAGTTGAATCCATATTTGAGACTCAAAGTTAGACGTGACCATATCATAGATGATGCACTTGTCCGGC
TAGAGATGATCGCTATGGAAAATCCTGCAGACTTGAAGAAGCAGTTGTATGTGGAATTTGAAGGAGAACA
AGGAGTTGATGAGGGAGGTGTTTCCAAAGAATTTTTTCAGCTGGTTGTGGAGGAAATCTTCAATCCAGAT
ATTGGTATGTTCACATACGATGAATCTACAAAATTGTTTTGGTTTAATCCATCTTCTTTTGAAACTGAGG
GTCAGTTTACTCTGATTGGCATAGTACTGGGTCTGGCTATTTACAATAACTGTATACTGGATGTACATTT
TCCCATGGTTGTCTACAGGAAGCTAATGGGGAAAAAAGGAACTTTTCGTGACTTGGGAGACTCTCACCCA
GTTCTATATCAGAGTTTAAAAGATTTATTGGAGTATGAAGGGAATGTGGAAGATGACATGATGATCACTT
TCCAGATATCACAGACAGATCTTTTTGGTAACCCAATGATGTATGATCTAAAGGAAAATGGTGATAAAAT
TCCAATTACAAATGAAAACAGGAAGGAATTTGTCAATCTTTATTCTGACTACATTCTCAATAAATCAGTA
GAAAAACAGTTCAAGGCTTTTCGGAGAGGTTTTCATATGGTGACCAATGAATCTCCCTTAAAGTACTTAT
TCAGACCAGAAGAAATTGAATTGCTTATATGTGGA
